Addgene plasmid #157061: pD649-HAsp-CEACAM4-COMP5AP-AviTag-9xHis
Purpose: Mammalian expression of cell-surface protein extracellular domain fused to COMP5AP-AviTag-9xHis. Protein is secreted from cells.
Depositing lab: Chris Garcia. Depositing organization: Stanford University. Publication: A Human IgSF Cell-Surface Interactome Reveals a Complex Network of Protein-Protein Interactions. Wojtowicz WM, Vielmetter J, Fernandes RA, Siepe DH, Eastman CL, Chisholm GB, Cox S, Klock H, Anderson PW, Rue SM, Miller JJ, Glaser SM, Bragstad ML, Vance J, Lam AW, Lesley SA, Zinn K, Garcia KC. Cell. 2020 Aug 20;182(4):1027-1043.e17. doi: 10.1016/j.cell.2020.07.025. PubMed 32822567.
Backbone
  Vector backbone: pD649
  Backbone size w/o insert (bp): 7153
  Vector type: Mammalian Expression
Growth in bacteria
  Bacterial resistance: Ampicillin, 100 μg/mL
  Growth temperature: 37°C
  Growth strain: DH5alpha
  Copy number: High Copy
Gene/Insert
  Gene/Insert name: CEACAM4 (alt name: CEAM4)
  Species: H. sapiens (human)
  Insert size (bp): 360
  Entrez Gene: CEACAM4 (a.k.a. CGM7, CGM7_HUMAN, NCA)
  Promoter: CMV/SP6
  Tag / fusion protein: COMP5AP-AviTag-9xHis (C terminal on backbone)
  Cloning method: Restriction Enzyme; 5′ cloning site GCGGCCGC (not destroyed); 3′ cloning site GGCGCGCC (not destroyed)
  Sequencing primers: 5′ ATTTAGGTGACACTATAG; 3′ CGTCGCACTCCATCACGGTG
Resource information
  A portion of this plasmid was derived from a plasmid made by: synthesis by ThermoFisher
Terms and licenses: Academic/Nonprofit Terms; Industry Terms: Not Available to Industry
Depositor comments: Some plasmids in this collection may have an IS4-like element ISVsa5 family transposase upstream of the CMV promoter.
How to cite: pD649-HAsp-CEACAM4-COMP5AP-AviTag-9xHis was a gift from Chris Garcia (Addgene plasmid # 157061 ; http://n2t.net/addgene:157061 ; RRID:Addgene_157061)
