[The description below was written by a language model from this plasmid's Addgene catalogue record and pLannotate feature annotations shown in this document.]
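Description:
pD649-HAsp-CEACAM4-COMP5AP-AviTag-9xHis is a mammalian expression plasmid on the pD649 backbone, designed to produce the extracellular domain of human CEACAM4 as a secreted, multimerised fusion protein. It is maintained in E. coli as a high-copy plasmid through a ColE1/pUC-type origin and selected with ampicillin via a β-lactamase gene. The feature table also shows an SV40 early promoter/EM7 promoter cassette driving a puromycin N-acetyltransferase sequence, followed by a bleomycin-resistance fragment and an SV40 poly(A) signal. This could allow puromycin selection in mammalian cells, although the record does not describe that use. Small fragments of KanR, lacZα, the rrnB terminator and the f1 origin appear to be backbone remnants. The depositor notes that some plasmids in this collection may carry an IS4-like transposase element upstream of the CMV promoter; none is annotated here.

The expression unit begins with the CMV immediate-early enhancer and promoter and a fragment of CMV intron A. An SP6 promoter follows, which could support in vitro transcription and serves as a sequencing primer site. The open reading frame starts with a signal peptide, named HAsp in the construct title but matched by the annotation software to an IgH signal sequence fragment. Next comes the 360 bp CEACAM4 ectodomain segment, cloned between retained NotI and AscI sites. Downstream, on the backbone, are a coiled-coil region from rat cartilage oligomeric matrix protein, which drives pentamer assembly, human placental alkaline phosphatase as an enzymatic reporter, an AviTag for site-specific biotinylation, and a polyhistidine tag (9xHis by name, annotated as 8xHis) for purification. A bGH poly(A) signal terminates the transcript. High-avidity pentameric AP fusions of this kind serve as soluble probes in binding assays, consistent with the associated screen of human IgSF cell-surface protein interactions.
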