Features (pLannotate 1.2.2; 24 found; start..end, strand, type, name):
    119..143     -  CDS            KanR (fragment): aminoglycoside phosphotransferase; aph(3')-Ia; confers resistance to kanamycin
    254..842     +  rep_origin     ori: high-copy-number ColE1/pMB1/pBR322/pUC origin of replication
   1067..1084    +  terminator     rrnB T2 terminator (fragment): transcription terminator T2 from the E. coli rrnB gene
   1109..1128    -  CDS            lacZα (fragment): LacZα fragment of β-galactosidase; lacZ fragment
   1584..1600    +  protein_bind   lac operator: The lac repressor binds to the lac operator to inhibit transcription in E. coli. This inhibition can be relieved by adding lactose or isopropyl-β-D-thiogalactopyranoside (IPTG). lac repressor encoded by lacI
   1843..2146    +  enhancer       CMV enhancer: human cytomegalovirus immediate early enhancer
   2147..2350    +  promoter       CMV promoter: human cytomegalovirus (CMV) immediate early promoter
   2486..2529    +  intron         CMV intron (fragment): modified intron A from human cytomegalovirus
   2581..2599    +  promoter       SP6 promoter: promoter for bacteriophage SP6 RNA polymerase
   2603..2640    +  CDS            IgH signal sequence (fragment): signal sequence from the mouse immunoglobulin heavy chain variable region
   2749..3108    +  CDS            CEACAM4 (fragment): CEAM4_HUMAN - Also known as CGM7. Experimental evidence at protein level: Swiss-Prot protein existence level 1. Granulocyte orphan receptor that acts as an trigger efficient phagocytosis of attached particles. From Homo sapiens (Human).
   3205..3384    +  CDS            Comp (fragment): COMP_RAT - Experimental evidence at protein level: Swiss-Prot protein existence level 1. May play a role in the structural integrity of cartilage via its interaction with other extracellular matrix proteins such as the collagens and fibronectin. Can mediate the interaction of chondrocytes with the cartilage extracellular matrix through interaction with cell surface integrin receptors. Could play a role in the pathogenesis of osteoarthritis. Potent suppressor of apoptosis in both primary chondrocytes and transformed cells. Suppresses apoptosis by blocking the activation of caspase-3 and by indu
   3372..4824    +  CDS            SEAP (fragment): secreted alkaline phosphatase from human placenta The natural enzyme has a C-terminal transmembrane sequence that is replaced by a GPI anchor.
   4849..4890    +  CDS            AviTag™ (fragment): peptide tag that allows for enzymatic biotinylation
   4894..4917    +  CDS            8xHis: 8xHis affinity tag
   5063..5174    +  polyA_signal   bGH poly(A) signal: bovine growth hormone polyadenylation signal
   5175..5283    +  rep_origin     f1 ori (fragment): f1 bacteriophage origin of replication; arrow indicates direction of (+) strand synthesis
   5297..5626    +  promoter       SV40 promoter: SV40 enhancer and early promoter
   5674..5721    +  promoter       EM7 promoter: synthetic bacterial promoter&nbsp
   5740..6339    +  CDS            PuroR (fragment): puromycin N-acetyltransferase; pac from Streptomyces; confers resistance to puromycin
   6349..6474    +  CDS            ble (fragment): BLE_KLEPN - Experimental evidence at protein level: Swiss-Prot protein existence level 1. Binding protein with a strong affinity to the bleomycin family of antibiotics. Binds to CL990; an antimitotic-antibiotic compound. From Klebsiella pneumoniae.
   6469..6590    +  polyA_signal   SV40 poly(A) signal: SV40 polyadenylation signal
   6643..7503    -  CDS            AmpR: β-lactamase; bla; confers resistance to ampicillin, carbenicillin, and related antibiotics
   7506..89      -  promoter       AmpR promoter (fragment) (across the origin): bla
>Addgene plasmid #157061 | pD649-HAsp-CEACAM4-COMP5AP-AviTag-9xHis | depositor full sequence | sequence record 303231 | Full Sequence
TTTCAATATTATTGAAGCATTTATCAGGGTTATTGTCTCATGAGCGGATACATATTTGAATGTATTTAGA
AAAATAAACAAATAGGGGTCAGTGTTACAACCAATTAACCAATTCTGAACATTATCGCGAGCCCATTTAT
ACCTGAATATGGCTCATAACACCCCTTGCTCATGACCAAAATCCCTTAACGTGAGTTACGCGCGCGTCGT
TCCACTGAGCGTCAGACCCCGTAGAAAAGATCAAAGGATCTTCTTGAGATCCTTTTTTTCTGCGCGTAAT
CTGCTGCTTGCAAACAAAAAAACCACCGCTACCAGCGGTGGTTTGTTTGCCGGATCAAGAGCTACCAACT
CTTTTTCCGAAGGTAACTGGCTTCAGCAGAGCGCAGATACCAAATACTGTTCTTCTAGTGTAGCCGTAGT
TAGCCCACCACTTCAAGAACTCTGTAGCACCGCCTACATACCTCGCTCTGCTAATCCTGTTACCAGTGGC
TGCTGCCAGTGGCGATAAGTCGTGTCTTACCGGGTTGGACTCAAGACGATAGTTACCGGATAAGGCGCAG
CGGTCGGGCTGAACGGGGGGTTCGTGCACACAGCCCAGCTTGGAGCGAACGACCTACACCGAACTGAGAT
ACCTACAGCGTGAGCTATGAGAAAGCGCCACGCTTCCCGAAGGGAGAAAGGCGGACAGGTATCCGGTAAG
CGGCAGGGTCGGAACAGGAGAGCGCACGAGGGAGCTTCCAGGGGGAAACGCCTGGTATCTTTATAGTCCT
GTCGGGTTTCGCCACCTCTGACTTGAGCGTCGATTTTTGTGATGCTCGTCAGGGGGGCGGAGCCTATGGA
AAAACGCCAGCAACGCGGCCTTTTTACGGTTCCTGGCCTTTTGCTGGCCTTTTGCTCACATGTTCTTTCC
TGCGTTATCCCCTGATTCTGTGGATAACCGTATTACCGCCTTTGAGTGAGCTGATACCGCTCGCCGCAGC
CGAACGACCGAGCGCAGCGAGTCAGTGAGCGAGGAAGCGGAAGGCGAGAGTAGGGAACTGCCAGGCATCA
AACTAAGCAGAAGGCCCCTGACGGATGGCCTTTTTGCGTTTCTACAAACTCTTTCTGTGTTGTAAAACGA
CGGCCAGTCTTAAGCTCGGGCCCCCTGGGCGGTTCTGATAACGAGTAATCGTTAATCCGCAAATAACGTA
AAAACCCGCTTCGGCGGGTTTTTTTATGGGGGGAGTTTAGGGAAAGAGCATTTGTCAGAATATTTAAGGG
CGCCTGTCACTTTGCTTGATATATGAGAATTATTTAACCTTATAAATGAGAAAAAAGCAACGCACTTTAA
ATAAGATACGTTGCTTTTTCGATTGATGAACACCTATAATTAAACTATTCATCTATTATTTATGATTTTT
TGTATATACAATATTTCTAGTTTGTTAAAGAGAATTAAGAAAATAAATCTCGAAAATAATAAAGGGAAAA
TCAGTTTTTGATATCAAAATTATACATGTCAACGATAATACAAAATATAATACAAACTATAAGATGTTAT
CAGTATTTATTATCATTTAGAATAAATTTTGTGTCGCCCTTAATTGTGAGCGGATAACAATTACGAGCTT
CATGCACAGTGGCGTTGACTCAATATTGGCCATTAGCCATATTATTCATTGGTTATATAGCATAAATCAA
TATTGGCTATTGGCCATTGCATACGTTGTATCTATATCATAATATGTACATTTATATTGGCTCATGTCCA
ATATGACCGCCATGTTGGCATTGATTATTGACTAGTTATTAATAGTAATCAATTACGGGGTCATTAGTTC
ATAGCCCATATATGGAGTTCCGCGTTACATAACTTACGGTAAATGGCCCGCCTGGCTGACCGCCCAACGA
CCCCCGCCCATTGACGTCAATAATGACGTATGTTCCCATAGTAACGCCAATAGGGACTTTCCATTGACGT
CAATGGGTGGAGTATTTACGGTAAACTGCCCACTTGGCAGTACATCAAGTGTATCATATGCCAAGTACGC
CCCCTATTGACGTCAATGACGGTAAATGGCCCGCCTGGCATTATGCCCAGTACATGACCTTATGGGACTT
TCCTACTTGGCAGTACATCTACGTATTAGTCATCGCTATTACCATGGTGATGCGGTTTTGGCAGTACATC
AATGGGCGTGGATAGCGGTTTGACTCACGGGGATTTCCAAGTCTCCACCCCATTGACGTCAATGGGAGTT
TGTTTTGGCACCAAAATCAACGGGACTTTCCAAAATGTCGTAACAACTCCGCCCCATTGACGCAAATGGG
CGGTAGGCGTGTACGGTGGGAGGTCTATATAAGCAGAGCTCGTTTAGTGAACCGTCAGATCGCCTGGAGA
CGCCATCCACGCTGTTTTGACCTCCATAGAAGACACCGGGACCGATCCAGCCTCCGCGGCCGGGAACGGT
GCATTGGAACGCGGATTCCCCGTGCCAAGAGTGACGTAAGTACCGCCTATAGAGTCTATAGGCCCACCCC
CTTGGCTTCGTTAGAACGCGGCTACAATTAATACATAACCTTATGTATCATACACATACGATTTAGGTGA
CACTATAGAATAACATCCACTTTGCCTTTCTCTCCACAGGTGTCCACTCCCAGGTCCAACTGCACCTCGG
TTCTATCGAAAACGCGCCTGCTAGCGCCACCATGAAGACCATCATTGCCCTGAGCTACATCTTCTGCCTG
GTGTTCGCTGCGGCCGCCTTTACAATTGAGGCCCTGCCATCTTCTGCCGCCGAGGGAAAAGATGTGCTGC
TGCTGGCCTGCAACATCAGCGAGACAATCCAGGCCTACTACTGGCACAAGGGCAAGACAGCCGAGGGATC
TCCTCTGATCGCCGGCTACATCACCGACATCCAGGCCAATATTCCCGGCGCTGCCTACAGCGGCAGAGAA
ACAGTGTACCCTAACGGCAGCCTGCTGTTCCAGAACATCACACTGGAAGATGCCGGCAGCTACACCCTGA
GAACCATCAACGCCAGCTACGACTCTGATCAGGCCACAGGACAGCTGCATGTGCACCAGAACAATGTGCC
TGGACTGCCTGTTGGAGCTGTGGCCGGTGGCGCGCCGGAAGATCAAGTTGATCCAAGATTGATTGATGGC
AAGGGCGGATCTCTGGAGGTGCTGTTCCAGGGACCAGGCGGAAGCGGCAATCCCGGCGGCGATCTGGCCC
CCCAGATGCTGCGCGAGCTGCAGGAGACCAATGCCGCCCTGCAGGACGTGCGCGAGCTGCTGCGCCACCG
CGTGAAGGAGATCACCTTCCTGAAGAACACCGTGATGGAGTGCGACGCCTGCGGTATGCAGCCCTCTAGA
GGCTCCGGCTCCATCATCCCAGTTGAGGAGGAGAACCCGGACTTCTGGAACCGCGAGGCAGCCGAGGCCC
TGGGTGCCGCCAAGAAGCTGCAGCCTGCACAGACAGCCGCCAAGAACCTCATCATCTTCCTGGGCGATGG
GATGGGGGTGTCTACGGTGACAGCTGCCAGGATCCTAAAAGGGCAGAAGAAGGACAAACTGGGGCCTGAG
ATACCCCTGGCCATGGACCGCTTCCCATATGTGGCTCTGTCCAAGACATACAATGTAGACAAACATGTGC
CAGACAGTGGAGCCACAGCCACGGCCTACCTGTGCGGGGTCAAGGGCAACTTCCAGACCATTGGCTTGAG
TGCAGCCGCCCGCTTTAACCAGTGCAACACGACACGCGGCAACGAGGTCATCTCCGTGATGAATCGGGCC
AAGAAAGCAGGGAAGTCAGTGGGAGTGGTAACCACCACACGAGTGCAGCACGCCTCGCCAGCCGGCACCT
ACGCCCACACGGTGAACCGCAACTGGTACTCGGACGCCGACGTGCCTGCCTCGGCCCGCCAGGAGGGGTG
CCAGGACATCGCTACGCAGCTCATCTCCAACATGGACATTGACGTGATCCTAGGTGGAGGCCGAAAGTAC
ATGTTTCGCATGGGAACCCCAGACCCTGAGTACCCAGATGACTACAGCCAAGGTGGGACCAGGCTGGACG
GGAAGAATCTGGTGCAGGAATGGCTGGCGAAGCGCCAGGGTGCCCGGTATGTGTGGAACCGCACTGAGCT
CATGCAGGCTTCCCTGGACCCGTCTGTGACCCATCTCATGGGTCTCTTTGAGCCTGGAGACATGAAATAC
GAGATCCACCGAGACTCCACACTGGACCCCTCCCTGATGGAGATGACAGAGGCTGCCCTGCGCCTGCTGA
GCAGGAACCCCCGCGGCTTCTTCCTCTTCGTGGAGGGTGGTCGCATCGACCATGGTCATCATGAAAGCAG
GGCTTACCGGGCACTGACTGAGACGATCATGTTCGACGACGCCATTGAGAGGGCGGGCCAGCTCACCAGC
GAGGAGGACACGCTGAGCCTCGTCACTGCCGACCACTCCCACGTCTTCTCCTTCGGAGGCTACCCCCTGC
GAGGGAGCTCCATCTTCGGGCTGGCCCCTGGCAAGGCCCGGGACAGGAAGGCCTACACGGTCCTCCTATA
CGGAAACGGTCCAGGCTATGTGCTCAAGGACGGCGCCCGGCCGGATGTTACCGAGAGCGAGAGCGGGAGC
CCCGAGTATCGGCAGCAGTCAGCAGTGCCCCTGGACGAAGAGACCCACGCAGGCGAGGACGTGGCGGTGT
TCGCGCGCGGCCCGCAGGCGCACCTGGTTCACGGCGTGCAGGAGCAGACCTTCATAGCGCACGTCATGGC
CTTCGCCGCCTGCCTGGAGCCCTACACCGCCTGCGACCTGGCGCCCCCCGCCGGCACCACCGACGCCGCG
CACCCGGGTGGCGGAGGACTGAACGACATCTTCGAGGCTCAGAAAATCGAATGGCACGAACATCACCATC
ACCATCACCATCACCATTAAGGCCGGCCTGTAGTCACTGGCACAACGCGTTACCCGGTAAGCCAATCGGG
TATACACGGTCGTCATACTGCAGACAGGGTTCTTCTACTTTGCAAGATAGTCTTGAGTAGTAAAATAAAT
AGATAGAGAAAATCAGCCTCGACTGTGCCTTCTAGTTGCCAGCCATCTGTTGTTTGCCCCTCCCCCGTGC
CTTCCTTGACCCTGGAAGGTGCCACTCCCACTGTCCTTTCCTAATAAAATGAGGAAATTGCATCACAACA
CTCAACCCTATCTCGGTCTATTCTTTTGATTTATAAGGGATTTTGCCGATTTCGGCCTATTGGTTAAAAA
ATGAGCTGATTTAACAAAAATTTAACGCGAATTAATTCTGTGGAATGTGTGTCAGTTAGGGTGTGGAAAG
TCCCCAGGCTCCCCAGCAGGCAGAAGTATGCAAAGCATGCATCTCAATTAGTCAGCAACCAGGTGTGGAA
AGTCCCCAGGCTCCCCAGCAGGCAGAAGTATGCAAAGCATGCATCTCAATTAGTCAGCAACCATAGTCCC
GCCCCTAACTCCGCCCATCCCGCCCCTAACTCCGCCCAGTTCCGCCCATTCTCCGCCCCATGGCTGACTA
ATTTTTTTTATTTATGCAGAGGCCGAGGCCGCCTCTGCCTCTGAGCTATTCCAGAAGTAGTGAGGAGGCT
TTTTTGGAGGCCTAGGCTTTTGCAAAAAGCTCCCGGGAGCTTGTATATCCATTTTCGGATCTGATCAGCA
CGTGTTGACAATTAATCATCGGCATAGTATATCGGCATAGTATAATACGACAAGGTGAGGAACTAAACCA
TGACCGAGTACAAGCCCACGGTGCGCCTCGCCACCCGCGACGACGTCCCCAGGGCCGTACGCACCCTCGC
CGCCGCGTTCGCCGACTACCCCGCCACGCGCCACACCGTCGATCCGGACCGCCACATCGAGCGGGTCACC
GAGCTGCAAGAACTCTTCCTCACGCGCGTCGGGCTCGACATCGGCAAGGTGTGGGTCGCGGACGACGGCG
CCGCGGTGGCGGTCTGGACCACGCCGGAGAGCGTCGAAGCGGGGGCGGTGTTCGCCGAGATCGGCCCGCG
CATGGCCGAGTTGAGCGGTTCCCGGCTGGCCGCGCAGCAACAGATGGAAGGCCTCCTGGCGCCGCACCGG
CCCAAGGAGCCCGCGTGGTTCCTGGCCACCGTCGGCGTCTCGCCCGACCACCAGGGCAAGGGTCTGGGCA
GCGCCGTCGTGCTCCCCGGAGTGGAGGCGGCCGAGCGCGCCGGGGTGCCCGCCTTCCTGGAGACATCCGC
GCCCCGCAACCTCCCCTTCTACGAGCGGCTCGGCTTCACCGTCACCGCCGACGTCGAGGTGCCCGAAGGA
CCGCGCACCTGGTGCATGACCCGCAAGCCCGGTGCCTGACACGTGCTACGAGATTTCGATTCCACCGCCG
CCTTCTATGAAAGGTTGGGCTTCGGAATCGTTTTCCGGGACGCCGGCTGGATGATCCTCCAGCGCGGGGA
TCTCATGCTGGAGTTCTTCGCCCACCCCAACTTGTTTATTGCAGCTTATAATGGTTACAAATAAAGCAAT
AGCATCACAAATTTCACAAATAAAGCATTTTTTTCACTGCATTCTAGTTGTGGTTTGTCCAAACTCATCA
ATGTATCTTATCATGTCTGTATACCGTCGACCTCTAGCTAGAGCTTGGCGTAATCATGGTCATTACCAAT
GCTTAATCAGTGAGGCACCTATCTCAGCGATCTGTCTATTTCGTTCATCCATAGTTGCCTGACTCCCCGT
CGTGTAGATAACTACGATACGGGAGGGCTTACCATCTGGCCCCAGCGCTGCGATGATACCGCGAGAACCA
CGCTCACCGGCTCCGGATTTATCAGCAATAAACCAGCCAGCCGGAAGGGCCGAGCGCAGAAGTGGTCCTG
CAACTTTATCCGCCTCCATCCAGTCTATTAATTGTTGCCGGGAAGCTAGAGTAAGTAGTTCGCCAGTTAA
TAGTTTGCGCAACGTTGTTGCCATCGCTACAGGCATCGTGGTGTCACGCTCGTCGTTTGGTATGGCTTCA
TTCAGCTCCGGTTCCCAACGATCAAGGCGAGTTACATGATCCCCCATGTTGTGCAAAAAAGCGGTTAGCT
CCTTCGGTCCTCCGATCGTTGTCAGAAGTAAGTTGGCCGCAGTGTTATCACTCATGGTTATGGCAGCACT
GCATAATTCTCTTACTGTCATGCCATCCGTAAGATGCTTTTCTGTGACTGGTGAGTACTCAACCAAGTCA
TTCTGAGAATAGTGTATGCGGCGACCGAGTTGCTCTTGCCCGGCGTCAATACGGGATAATACCGCGCCAC
ATAGCAGAACTTTAAAAGTGCTCATCATTGGAAAACGTTCTTCGGGGCGAAAACTCTCAAGGATCTTACC
GCTGTTGAGATCCAGTTCGATGTAACCCACTCGTGCACCCAACTGATCTTCAGCATCTTTTACTTTCACC
AGCGTTTCTGGGTGAGCAAAAACAGGAAGGCAAAATGCCGCAAAAAAGGGAATAAGGGCGACACGGAAAT
GTTGAATACTCATATTCTTCCTT
