>Addgene plasmid #157061 | pD649-HAsp-CEACAM4-COMP5AP-AviTag-9xHis | depositor partial sequence | sequence record 303232 | insert (extracellular domain)
TTTACAATTGAGGCCCTGCCATCTTCTGCCGCCGAGGGAAAAGATGTGCTGCTGCTGGCCTGCAACATCA
GCGAGACAATCCAGGCCTACTACTGGCACAAGGGCAAGACAGCCGAGGGATCTCCTCTGATCGCCGGCTA
CATCACCGACATCCAGGCCAATATTCCCGGCGCTGCCTACAGCGGCAGAGAAACAGTGTACCCTAACGGC
AGCCTGCTGTTCCAGAACATCACACTGGAAGATGCCGGCAGCTACACCCTGAGAACCATCAACGCCAGCT
ACGACTCTGATCAGGCCACAGGACAGCTGCATGTGCACCAGAACAATGTGCCTGGACTGCCTGTTGGAGC
TGTGGCCGGT
